Addgene plasmid #236177: EW375 (PB) (ZNF35/IKZF1tar-6bp spacers)x4-H2B-BFP insul CMV-TO-GFP-deimlink-NZF
Purpose: PiggyBac-integrated plasmid containing hygromycin resistance gene, ZNF35/IKZF1-driven BFP, and GFP-NZF dummy transcription factor
Depositing lab: Xiaojing Gao. Depositing organization: Stanford University. Publication: Machine-guided dual-objective protein engineering for deimmunization and therapeutic functions. Wolfsberg E, Paul JS, Tycko J, Chen B, Bassik MC, Bintu L, Alizadeh AA, Gao XJ. Cell Syst. 2025 Jul 16;16(7):101299. doi: 10.1016/j.cels.2025.101299. Epub 2025 Jun 3. PubMed 40466641.
Backbone
  Vector backbone: piggyBac
  Vector type: Mammalian Expression
  Selectable markers: Hygromycin
Growth in bacteria
  Bacterial resistance: Ampicillin, 100 μg/mL
  Growth temperature: 37°C
  Growth strain: DH5alpha
  Copy number: High Copy
Gene/Insert 1
  Gene/Insert name: EGFP-NZF
  Species: Synthetic
  Promoter: CMV
  Cloning method: Gibson Cloning
  Sequencing primers: 5′ n/a
Gene/Insert 2
  Gene/Insert name: H2B
  Species: H. sapiens (human)
  Entrez Gene: H2BC11 (a.k.a. H2B/r, H2BFR, H2BJ, HIST1H2BJ)
  Promoter: four ZNF35/IKZF1 sites
  Tag / fusion protein: mTagBFP2 (C terminal on insert)
  Cloning method: Gibson Cloning
  Sequencing primers: 5′ n/a
Terms and licenses: Academic/Nonprofit Terms; Industry Terms: Not Available to Industry
Depositor comments: See https://benchling.com/s/seq-gh1PpE3D7aTeGk6d8CZt?m=slm-FlbLbZo672InnRfUB7htfor annotated sequence. Please visit https://doi.org/10.1101/2025.02.24.639918 for bioRxiv preprint.
How to cite: EW375 (PB) (ZNF35/IKZF1tar-6bp spacers)x4-H2B-BFP insul CMV-TO-GFP-deimlink-NZF was a gift from Xiaojing Gao (Addgene plasmid # 236177 ; http://n2t.net/addgene:236177 ; RRID:Addgene_236177)
