[The description below was written by a language model from this plasmid's Addgene catalogue record and pLannotate feature annotations shown in this document.]
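Description:
EW375 is a piggyBac transposon plasmid for stable genomic integration into mammalian cells, combining a transcription-factor reporter and a control effector on one 10.3 kb construct. In bacteria it is maintained through a high-copy ColE1/pUC-type origin with ampicillin resistance, and it also carries an f1 origin and remnants of a lacZα/lac promoter cloning region. The automated annotation does not label the piggyBac terminal repeats, nor the insulator implied by "insul" in the name, so their positions cannot be confirmed from the feature table. Mammalian integrants are selected with a hygromycin resistance gene driven by the SV40 enhancer/early promoter and followed by a WPRE fragment and SV40 polyadenylation signal.

The reporter unit consists of four ZNF35/IKZF1 target sites, separated by 6 bp spacers according to the name, placed upstream of a minimal TATA-box promoter and a Xenopus β-globin 5′ UTR. These drive human histone H2B fused at its C terminus to mTagBFP2, terminated by a bGH poly(A) signal, so that reporter activation gives nuclear, chromatin-bound blue fluorescence. Downstream, a CMV enhancer/promoter carrying tet operator sequences (CMV-TO, which allows repression by Tet repressor where one is present) expresses EGFP joined through a linker, "deimlink" in the name, to NZF. The annotation shows NZF as consecutive fragments matching NCOA3, ZNF473 and FOXO6, consistent with a composite transcriptional activation domain. No DNA-binding domain is annotated in this fusion, in keeping with the depositor's description of it as a "dummy" transcription factor. It probably serves as a non-targeting control in reporter assays of synthetic zinc-finger activators, within work on deimmunizing therapeutic proteins.
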