Features (pLannotate 1.2.2; 32 found; start..end, strand, type, name):
    170..1030    -  CDS            AmpR: β-lactamase; bla; confers resistance to ampicillin, carbenicillin, and related antibiotics
   1031..1135    -  promoter       AmpR promoter: bla
   1188..1616    -  rep_origin     f1 ori (sequence partly withheld): f1 bacteriophage origin of replication; arrow indicates direction of (+) strand synthesis
   1621..1776    -  CDS            lacZα (fragment): LacZα fragment of β-galactosidase; lacZ fragment
   1778..1897    +  CDS            B (fragment): PORTL_LAMBD - Experimental evidence at protein level: Swiss-Prot protein existence level 1. Forms the portal vertex of the capsid (PubMed:6228056, PubMed:6232391). This portal plays critical roles in head assembly, genome packaging, neck/tail attachment, and genome ejection (Probable). The portal protein multimerizes as a single ring-shaped homododecamer arranged around a central channel (PubMed:6232391). Binds to the terminase subunits to form the packaging machine (PubMed:7799432). From Escherichia phage lambda (Bacteriophage lambda).
   2510..2527    +  promoter       minP (fragment): minimal TATA-box promoter with low basal activity
   2600..2642    +  5'UTR          Xenopus globin 5'-UTR: translational enhancer from the 5'-UTR of the major beta-globin gene of Xenopus laevis
   2691..3068    +  CDS            H2B: human histone H2B; HIST1H2BJ
   3067..3083    -  misc_feature   MCS (fragment): pUC18/19 multiple cloning site
   3087..3794    +  CDS            mTagBFP2: mTagBFP2 is a basic (constitutively fluorescent) blue fluorescent protein published in 2011, derived from Entacmaea quadricolor. It is reported to be a very rapidly-maturing monomer with very low acid sensitivity.
   3828..4035    +  polyA_signal   bGH poly(A) signal: bovine growth hormone polyadenylation signal
   4073..4402    +  promoter       SV40 promoter: SV40 enhancer and early promoter
   4451..5476    +  CDS            HygR: aminoglycoside phosphotransferase from E. coli; aph(4)-Ia; confers resistance to hygromycin
   5483..5589    +  misc_feature   WPRE (fragment): woodchuck hepatitis virus posttranscriptional regulatory element
   5598..5719    +  polyA_signal   SV40 poly(A) signal: SV40 polyadenylation signal
   5737..5829    +  ncRNA          G-CSF SLDE: Accession: RF00183 - G-CSF factor stem-loop destabilising element (SLDE)
   6214..6593    +  enhancer       CMV enhancer: human cytomegalovirus immediate early enhancer
   6594..6797    +  promoter       CMV promoter: human cytomegalovirus (CMV) immediate early promoter
   6799..6818    +  promoter       PLtetO-1 promoter (fragment): modified phage lambda PL promoter with tet operator sites (Lutz and Bujard, 1997)
   6820..6839    +  promoter       PLtetO-1 promoter (fragment): modified phage lambda PL promoter with tet operator sites (Lutz and Bujard, 1997)
   6847..6880    +  promoter       TRE3GV promoter (fragment): 3rd-generation Tet-responsive promoter that can be activated by binding of Tet-On® 3G, optimized for retroviral and lentiviral vectors
   6979..7692    +  CDS            EGFP: EGFP is a basic (constitutively fluorescent) green fluorescent protein published in 1996, derived from Aequorea victoria. It is reported to be a rapidly-maturing weak dimer with moderate acid sensitivity.
   7708..7875    +  CDS            Ncoa3 (fragment): NCOA3_MOUSE - Also known as Aib1, Pcip, Rac3, Tram1. Experimental evidence at protein level: Swiss-Prot protein existence level 1. Nuclear receptor coactivator that directly binds nuclear receptors and stimulates the transcriptional activities in a hormone- dependent fashion. Plays a central role in creating a multisubunit coactivator complex, probably via remodeling of chromatin. Involved in the coactivation of different nuclear receptors, such as for steroids (GR and ER), retinoids (RARs and RXRs), thyroid hormone (TRs), vitamin D3 (VDR) and prostanoids (PPARs). Displays histone acetyltransf
   7891..8034    +  CDS            ZNF473 (fragment): ZN473_HUMAN - Also known as KIAA1141, ZFP100. Experimental evidence at protein level: Swiss-Prot protein existence level 1. Involved in histone 3'-end pre-mRNA processing by associating with U7 snRNP and interacting with SLBP/pre-mRNA complex. Increases histone 3'-end pre-mRNA processing but has no effect on U7 snRNP levels, when overexpressed. Required for cell cycle progression from G1 to S phases. From Homo sapiens (Human).
   8050..8184    +  CDS            FOXO6 (fragment): FOXO6_HUMAN - Experimental evidence at protein level: Swiss-Prot protein existence level 1. Transcriptional activator. From Homo sapiens (Human).
   8297..8504    +  polyA_signal   bGH poly(A) signal: bovine growth hormone polyadenylation signal
   8820..9287    +  CDS            B (fragment): PORTL_LAMBD - Experimental evidence at protein level: Swiss-Prot protein existence level 1. Forms the portal vertex of the capsid (PubMed:6228056, PubMed:6232391). This portal plays critical roles in head assembly, genome packaging, neck/tail attachment, and genome ejection (Probable). The portal protein multimerizes as a single ring-shaped homododecamer arranged around a central channel (PubMed:6232391). Binds to the terminase subunits to form the packaging machine (PubMed:7799432). From Escherichia phage lambda (Bacteriophage lambda).
   9325..9341    -  protein_bind   lac operator: The lac repressor binds to the lac operator to inhibit transcription in E. coli. This inhibition can be relieved by adding lactose or isopropyl-β-D-thiogalactopyranoside (IPTG). lac repressor encoded by lacI
   9349..9379    -  promoter       lac promoter: promoter for the E. coli lac operon
   9394..9415    -  protein_bind   CAP binding site: CAP binding activates transcription in the presence of cAMP. E. coli catabolite activator protein
   9428..9520    -  CDS            lacI (fragment): lac repressor; lacI; The lac repressor binds to the lac operator to inhibit transcription in E. coli. This inhibition can be relieved by adding lactose or isopropyl-β-D-thiogalactopyranoside (IPTG).
   9703..10291   -  rep_origin     ori: high-copy-number ColE1/pMB1/pBR322/pUC origin of replication
>Addgene plasmid #236177 | EW375 (PB) (ZNF35/IKZF1tar-6bp spacers)x4-H2B-BFP insul CMV-TO-GFP-deimlink-NZF | addgene full sequence | sequence record 471373 | Addgene NGS Result
AAGATCCTTTGATCTTTTCTACGGGGTCTGACGCTCAGTGGAACGAAAACTCACGTTAAGGGATTTTGGT
CATGAGATTATCAAAAAGGATCTTCACCTAGATCCTTTTAAATTAAAAATGAAGTTTTAAATCAATCTAA
AGTATATATGAGTAAACTTGGTCTGACAGTTACCAATGCTTAATCAGTGAGGCACCTATCTCAGCGATCT
GTCTATTTCGTTCATCCATAGTTGCCTGACTCCCCGTCGTGTAGATAACTACGATACGGGAGGGCTTACC
ATCTGGCCCCAGTGCTGCAATGATACCGCGAGACCCACGCTCACCGGCTCCAGATTTATCAGCAATAAAC
CAGCCAGCCGGAAGGGCCGAGCGCAGAAGTGGTCCTGCAACTTTATCCGCCTCCATCCAGTCTATTAATT
GTTGCCGGGAAGCTAGAGTAAGTAGTTCGCCAGTTAATAGTTTGCGCAACGTTGTTGCCATTGCTACAGG
CATCGTGGTGTCACGCTCGTCGTTTGGTATGGCTTCATTCAGCTCCGGTTCCCAACGATCAAGGCGAGTT
ACATGATCCCCCATGTTGTGCAAAAAAGCGGTTAGCTCCTTCGGTCCTCCGATCGTTGTCAGAAGTAAGT
TGGCCGCAGTGTTATCACTCATGGTTATGGCAGCACTGCATAATTCTCTTACTGTCATGCCATCCGTAAG
ATGCTTTTCTGTGACTGGTGAGTACTCAACCAAGTCATTCTGAGAATAGTGTATGCGGCGACCGAGTTGC
TCTTGCCCGGCGTCAATACGGGATAATACCGCGCCACATAGCAGAACTTTAAAAGTGCTCATCATTGGAA
AACGTTCTTCGGGGCGAAAACTCTCAAGGATCTTACCGCTGTTGAGATCCAGTTCGATGTAACCCACTCG
TGCACCCAACTGATCTTCAGCATCTTTTACTTTCACCAGCGTTTCTGGGTGAGCAAAAACAGGAAGGCAA
AATGCCGCAAAAAAGGGAATAAGGGCGACACGGAAATGTTGAATACTCATACTCTTCCTTTTTCAATATT
ATTGAAGCATTTATCAGGGTTATTGTCTCATGAGCGGATACATATTTGAATGTATTTAGAAAAATAAACA
AATAGGGGTTCCGCGCACATTTCCCCGAAAAGTGCCACCTAAATTGTAAGCGTTAATATTTTGTTAAAAT
TCGCGTTAAATTTTTGTTAAATCAGCTCATTTTTTAACCAATAGGCCGAAATCGGCAAAATCCCTTATAA
ATCAAAAGAATAGACCGAGATAGGGT
[37 nt withheld, positions 1287-1323]
AAAGAACGTGGACTCCAACGTCAAAGG
[49 nt withheld, positions 1351-1399]
T
[91 nt withheld, positions 1401-1491]
G
[124 nt withheld, positions 1493-1616]
CCCATTCGCCATTCAGGCTGCGCAACTGTTGGGAAGGGCGATCGGTGCGGGCCTCTTCGCTATTACGCCA
GCTGGCGAAAGGGGGATGTGCTGCAAGGCGATTAAGTTGGGTAACGCCAGGGTTTTCCCAGTCACGACGT
TGTAAAACGACGGCCAGTGAGCGCGCCTCGTTCATTCACGTTTTTGAACCCGTGGAGGACGGGCAGACTC
GCGGTGCAAATGTGTTTTACAGCGTGATGGAGCAGATGAAGATGCTCGACACGCTGCAGAACACGCAGCT
AGATTAACCCTAGAAAGATAATCATATTGTGACGTACGTTAAAGATAATCATGTGTAAAATTGACGCATG
TGTTTTATCGGTCTGTATATCGAGGTTTATTTATTAATTTGAATAGATATTAAGTTTTATTATATTTACA
CTTACATACTAATAATAAATTCAACAAACAATTTATTTATGTTTATTTATTTATTAAAAAAAACAAAAAC
TCAAAATTTCTTCTATAAAGTAACAAAACTTTTATGAGGGACAGCCCCCCCCCAAAGCCCCCAGGGATGT
AATTACGTCCCTCCCCCGCTAGGGGGCAGCAGCGAGCCGCCCGGGGCTCCGCTCCGGTCCGGCGCTCCCC
CCGCATCCCAGAGCCGGCAGCGTGCGGGGACAGCCCGGGCACGGGGAAGGTGGCACGGGATCGCTTTCCT
CTGAACGCTTCTCGCTGCTCTTTGAGCCTGCAGACACCTGGGGGGATACGGGGAAAAGGCCTCCACGGCC
ACAATTGACGATTGAGTAAACAGGAAATATATAAAGAGCTCTTCAAACAGGAAATATATAAAGAGGAGGT
CAAACAGGAAATATATAAAGAGCAGAACAAACAGGAAATATATAAAGAGAGTCTAGAGGGTATATAATGG
ATCCCATCGCGTCTCAGCCTCACTTTGAGCTCCTCCACACGAATTCCCCGATACCGTCGATTCAAGGAGC
TTGCTTGTTCTTTTTGCAGAAGCTCAGAATAAACGCTCAACTTTGGCAGATCTACCAAGCTTGGTACCGA
GCTCGGATCCAACTCGAGGCCACCATGCCAGAGCCAGCGAAGTCTGCTCCCGCCCCGAAAAAGGGCTCCA
AGAAGGCGGTGACTAAGGCGCAGAAGAAAGGCGGCAAGAAGCGCAAGCGCAGCCGCAAGGAGAGCTATTC
CATCTATGTGTACAAGGTTCTGAAGCAGGTCCACCCTGACACCGGCATTTCGTCCAAGGCCATGGGCATC
ATGAATTCGTTTGTGAACGACATTTTCGAGCGCATCGCAGGTGAGGCTTCCCGCCTGGCGCATTACAACA
AGCGCTCGACCATCACCTCCAGGGAGATCCAGACGGCCGTGCGCCTGCTGCTGCCTGGGGAGTTGGCCAA
GCACGCCGTGTCCGAGGGTACTAAGGCCATCACCAAGTACACCAGCGCTAAGGATCCCCGGGTACCGGTC
GTGTCTAAGGGCGAAGAGCTGATTAAGGAGAACATGCACATGAAGCTGTACATGGAGGGCACCGTGGACA
ACCATCACTTCAAGTGCACATCCGAGGGCGAAGGCAAGCCCTACGAGGGCACCCAGACCATGAGAATCAA
GGTGGTCGAGGGCGGCCCTCTCCCCTTCGCCTTCGACATCCTGGCTACTAGCTTCCTCTACGGCAGCAAG
ACCTTCATCAACCACACCCAGGGCATCCCCGACTTCTTCAAGCAGTCCTTCCCTGAGGGCTTCACATGGG
AGAGAGTCACCACATACGAGGACGGGGGCGTGCTGACCGCTACCCAGGACACCAGCCTCCAGGACGGCTG
CCTCATCTACAACGTCAAGATCAGAGGGGTGAACTTCACATCCAACGGCCCTGTGATGCAGAAGAAAACA
CTCGGCTGGGAGGCCTTCACCGAAACGCTGTACCCCGCTGACGGCGGCCTGGAAGGCAGAAACGACATGG
CCCTGAAGCTCGTGGGCGGGAGCCATCTGATCGCAAACGCCAAGACCACATATAGATCCAAGAAACCCGC
TAAGAACCTCAAGATGCCTGGCGTCTACTATGTGGACTACAGACTGGAAAGAATCAAGGAGGCCAACAAC
GAAACCTACGTCGAGCAGCACGAGGTGGCAGTGGCCAGATACTGCGACCTCCCTAGCAAACTGGGGCACA
AGCTTAATTAGCTAGCGAATTCGAATTTAAATCGGCCTCGACTGTGCCTTCTAGTTGCCAGCCATCTGTT
GTTTGCCCCTCCCCCGTGCCTTCCTTGACCCTGGAAGGTGCCACTCCCACTGTCCTTTCCTAATAAAATG
AGGAAATTGCATCGCATTGTCTGAGTAGGTGTCATTCTATTCTGGGGGGTGGGGTGGGGCAGGACAGCAA
GGGGGAGGATTGGGAAGACAATAGCAGGCATGCTGGGGACGCGGCCGCAATTTAACGCGAATTAATTCTG
TGGAATGTGTGTCAGTTAGGGTGTGGAAAGTCCCCAGGCTCCCCAGCAGGCAGAAGTATGCAAAGCATGC
ATCTCAATTAGTCAGCAACCAGGTGTGGAAAGTCCCCAGGCTCCCCAGCAGGCAGAAGTATGCAAAGCAT
GCATCTCAATTAGTCAGCAACCATAGTCCCGCCCCTAACTCCGCCCATCCCGCCCCTAACTCCGCCCAGT
TCCGCCCATTCTCCGCCCCATGGCTGACTAATTTTTTTTATTTATGCAGAGGCCGAGGCCGCCTCTGCCT
CTGAGCTATTCCAGAAGTAGTGAGGAGGCTTTTTTGGAGGCCTAGGCTTTTGCAAAAAGCTCCCGGGAGC
TTGTATATCCATTTTCGGATCTGATCAGCACGTGATGAAAAAGCCTGAACTCACCGCGACGTCTGTCGAG
AAGTTTCTGATCGAAAAGTTCGACAGCGTCTCCGACCTGATGCAGCTCTCGGAGGGCGAAGAATCTCGTG
CTTTCAGCTTCGATGTAGGAGGGCGTGGATATGTCCTGCGGGTAAATAGCTGCGCCGATGGTTTCTACAA
AGATCGTTATGTTTATCGGCACTTTGCATCGGCCGCGCTCCCGATTCCGGAAGTGCTTGACATTGGGGAA
TTCAGCGAGAGCCTGACCTATTGCATCTCCCGCCGTGCACAGGGTGTCACGTTGCAAGACCTGCCTGAAA
CCGAACTGCCCGCTGTTCTGCAGCCGGTCGCGGAGGCCATGGATGCGATCGCTGCGGCCGATCTTAGCCA
GACGAGCGGGTTCGGCCCATTCGGACCGCAAGGAATCGGTCAATACACTACATGGCGTGATTTCATATGC
GCGATTGCTGATCCCCATGTGTATCACTGGCAAACTGTGATGGACGACACCGTCAGTGCGTCCGTCGCGC
AGGCTCTCGATGAGCTGATGCTTTGGGCCGAGGACTGCCCCGAAGTCCGGCACCTCGTGCACGCGGATTT
CGGCTCCAACAATGTCCTGACGGACAATGGCCGCATAACAGCGGTCATTGACTGGAGCGAGGCGATGTTC
GGGGATTCCCAATACGAGGTCGCCAACATCTTCTTCTGGAGGCCGTGGTTGGCTTGTATGGAGCAGCAGA
CGCGCTACTTCGAGCGGAGGCATCCGGAGCTTGCAGGATCGCCGCGGCTCCGGGCGTATATGCTCCGCAT
TGGTCTTGACCAACTCTATCAGAGCTTGGTTGACGGCAATTTCGATGATGCAGCTTGGGCGCAGGGTCGA
TGCGACGCAATCGTCCGATCCGGAGCCGGGACTGTCGGGCGTACACAAATCGCCCGCAGAAGCGCGGCCG
TCTGGACCGATGGCTGTGTAGAAGTACTCGCCGATAGTGGAAACCGACGCCCCAGCACTCGTCCGAGGGC
AAAGGAATAGGTCGACAATCAACCTCTGGATTACAAAATTTGTGAAAGATTGACTGGTATTCTTAACTAT
GTTGCTCCTTTTACGCTATGTGGATACGCTGCTTTAATGCCTTTGTATCATGCGTTAACTAAACTTGTTT
ATTGCAGCTTATAATGGTTACAAATAAAGCAATAGCATCACAAATTTCACAAATAAAGCATTTTTTTCAC
TGCATTCTAGTTGTGGTTTGTCCAAACTCATCAATGTATCTTATCATGTCTGGAATTGACTCAAATGATG
TCAATTAGTCTATCAGAAGCTCATCTGGTCTCCCTTCCGGGGGACAAGACATCCCTGTTTAATATTTAAA
CAGCAGTGTTCCCAAACTGGGTTCTTATATCCCTTGCTCTGGTCAACCAGGTTGCAGGGTTTCCTGTCCT
CACAGGAACGAAGTCCCTAAAGAAACAGTGGCAGCCAGGTTTAGCCCCGGAATTGACTGGATTCCTTTTT
TAGGGCCCATTGGTATGGCTTTTTCCCCGTATCCCCCCAGGTGTCTGCAGGCTCAAAGAGCAGCGAGAAG
CGTTCAGAGGAAAGCGATCCCGTGCCACCTTCCCCGTGCCCGGGCTGTCCCCGCACGCTGCCGGCTCGGG
GATGCGGGGGGAGCGCCGGACCGGAGCGGAGCCCCGGGCGGCTCGCTGCTGCCCCCTAGCGGGGGAGGGA
CGTAATTACATCCCTGGGGGCTTTGGGGGGGGGCTGTCCCTGATGTTGACATTGATTATTGACTAGTTAT
TAATAGTAATCAATTACGGGGTCATTAGTTCATAGCCCATATATGGAGTTCCGCGTTACATAACTTACGG
TAAATGGCCCGCCTGGCTGACCGCCCAACGACCCCCGCCCATTGACGTCAATAATGACGTATGTTCCCAT
AGTAACGCCAATAGGGACTTTCCATTGACGTCAATGGGTGGAGTATTTACGGTAAACTGCCCACTTGGCA
GTACATCAAGTGTATCATATGCCAAGTACGCCCCCTATTGACGTCAATGACGGTAAATGGCCCGCCTGGC
ATTATGCCCAGTACATGACCTTATGGGACTTTCCTACTTGGCAGTACATCTACGTATTAGTCATCGCTAT
TACCATGGTGATGCGGTTTTGGCAGTACATCAATGGGCGTGGATAGCGGTTTGACTCACGGGGATTTCCA
AGTCTCCACCCCATTGACGTCAATGGGAGTTTGTTTTGGCACCAAAATCAACGGGACTTTCCAAAATGTC
GTAACAACTCCGCCCCATTGACGCAAATGGGCGGTAGGCGTGTACGGTGGGAGGTCTATATAAGCAGAGC
TCTCCCTATCAGTGATAGAGATCTCCCTATCAGTGATAGAGATCGTCGACGAGCTCGTTTAGTGAACCGT
CAGATCGCCTGGAGACGCCATCCACGCTGTTTTGACCTCCATAGAAGACACCGGGACCGATCCAGCCTCC
GGACTCTAGCGTTTAAACTTAAGCTTCGCCACCATGGGATCCGTCTCAAAGGGCGAGGAACTTTTTACGG
GCGTTGTTCCGATCCTCGTCGAATTGGACGGGGACGTTAATGGGCATAAATTCTCAGTTAGTGGTGAGGG
TGAGGGGGACGCGACATATGGGAAACTTACGCTGAAGTTCATATGTACCACCGGAAAATTGCCAGTGCCG
TGGCCTACTCTCGTCACCACCCTGACATATGGTGTTCAGTGTTTTAGCCGGTATCCAGACCATATGAAAC
AGCACGATTTTTTTAAATCCGCTATGCCTGAAGGTTACGTACAGGAGCGAACGATATTTTTTAAAGACGA
CGGAAACTACAAAACTAGAGCCGAGGTAAAATTCGAGGGTGACACTCTCGTGAACCGGATCGAACTGAAG
GGCATAGATTTTAAGGAGGATGGCAATATACTGGGCCACAAGCTCGAATACAACTATAATTCTCATAATG
TCTATATCATGGCGGACAAACAGAAAAACGGCATCAAGGTAAACTTTAAAATCCGACACAATATTGAGGA
CGGCTCTGTCCAGCTTGCGGACCATTACCAACAGAACACGCCGATAGGGGATGGTCCAGTACTTCTCCCT
GATAATCACTATTTGTCTACTCAGTCAGCTCTTAGCAAGGACCCAAACGAAAAACGGGATCACATGGTCC
TTCTTGAGTTCGTCACTGCGGCTGGGATAACACTCGGGATGGACGAACTGTATAAGGCTGCTGCATGGGA
GCTAGGAATGTCTGGCGGATCTGAGGGCCAGAGCGACGAGAGAGCCCTGCTGGACCAGCTGCACACCCTG
CTGAGCAACACCGACGCCACCGGCCTGGAGGAGATCGACAGAGCCCTGGGCATCCCCGAGCTGGTGAACC
AGGGCCAGGCCCTGGAGCCCAAGCAGGACGGAGGCTGGGGATCTATGGCCGAGGAATTCGTGACCCTGAA
GGACGTGGGCATGGACTTCACCCTGGGCGACTGGGAGCAGCTGGGCCTGGAGCAGGGCGACACCTTCTGG
GACACCGCCCTGGACAACTGCCAGGACCTGTTCCTGCTGGACCCCCCCGGCGGAGGAGACGGCCTTGGTT
TGGGACACGAGAAGTTCCCCAGCGACCTGGACCTGGACATGTTCAACGGCAGCCTGGAGTGCGACATGGA
GAGCATCATCAGAAGCGAGCTGATGGACGCCGACGGCCTGGACTTCAACTTCGACAGCTAGGCCGCTCGA
GGAGGGCCCGAACAAAAACTCATCTCAGAAGAGGATCTGAATAGCGCCGTCGACCATCATCATAATCATC
ATTGAGTTTAAACCCGCTGATCAGCCTCGACTGTGCCTTCTAGTTGCCAGCCATCTGTTGTTTGCCCCTC
CCCCGTGCCTTCCTTGACCCTGGAAGGTGCCACTCCCACTGTCCTTTCCTAATAAAATGAGGAAATTGCA
TCGCATTGTCTGAGTAGGTGTCATTCTATTCTGGGGGGTGGGGTGGGGCAGGACAGCAAGGGGGAGGATT
GGGAAGACAATAGCAGGCATGCTGGGGAATCTATAACAAGAAAATATATATATAATAAGTTATCACGTAA
GTAGAACATGAAATAACAATATAATTATCGTATGAGTTAAATCTTAAAAGTCACGTAAAAGATAATCATG
CGTCATTTTGACTCACGCGGTCGTTATAGTTCAAAATCAGTGACACTTACCGCATTGACAAGCACGCCTC
ACGGGAGCTCCAAGCGGCGACTGAGATGTCCTAAATGCACAGCGACGGATTCGCGCTATTTAGAAAGAGA
GAGCAATATTTCAAGAATGCATGCGTCAATTTTACGCAGACTATCTTTCTAGGGTTAATCTAGCTGCATC
AGGATCATATCGTCGGGTCTTTTTTCCGGCTCAGTCATCGCCCAAGCTGGCGCTATCTGGGCATCGGGGA
GGAAGAAGCCCGTGCCTTTTCCCGCGAGGTTGAAGCGGCATGGAAAGAGTTTGCCGAGGATGACTGCTGC
TGCATTGACGTTGAGCGAAAACGCACGTTTACCATGATGATTCGGGAAGGTGTGGCCATGCACGCCTTTA
ACGGTGAACTGTTCGTTCAGGCCACCTGGGATACCAGTTCGTCGCGGCTTTTCCGGACACAGTTCCGGAT
GGTCAGCCCGAAGCGCATCAGCAACCCGAACAATACCGGCGACAGCCGGAACTGCCGTGCCGGTGTGCAG
ATTAATGACAGCGGTGCGGCGCTGGGATATTACGTCAGCGAGGACGGGTATCCTGGCTGGATGCCGCAGA
AATGGACATGGATACCCCGTGAGTTACCCGGCGGGCGCGCTTGGCGTAATCATGGTCATAGCTGTTTCCT
GTGTGAAATTGTTATCCGCTCACAATTCCACACAACATACGAGCCGGAAGCATAAAGTGTAAAGCCTGGG
GTGCCTAATGAGTGAGCTAACTCACATTAATTGCGTTGCGCTCACTGCCCGCTTTCCAGTCGGGAAACCT
GTCGTGCCAGCTGCATTAATGAATCGGCCAACGCGCGGGGAGAGGCGGTTTGCGTATTGGGCGCTCTTCC
GCTTCCTCGCTCACTGACTCGCTGCGCTCGGTCGTTCGGCTGCGGCGAGCGGTATCAGCTCACTCAAAGG
CGGTAATACGGTTATCCACAGAATCAGGGGATAACGCAGGAAAGAACATGTGAGCAAAAGGCCAGCAAAA
GGCCAGGAACCGTAAAAAGGCCGCGTTGCTGGCGTTTTTCCATAGGCTCCGCCCCCCTGACGAGCATCAC
AAAAATCGACGCTCAAGTCAGAGGTGGCGAAACCCGACAGGACTATAAAGATACCAGGCGTTTCCCCCTG
GAAGCTCCCTCGTGCGCTCTCCTGTTCCGACCCTGCCGCTTACCGGATACCTGTCCGCCTTTCTCCCTTC
GGGAAGCGTGGCGCTTTCTCATAGCTCACGCTGTAGGTATCTCAGTTCGGTGTAGGTCGTTCGCTCCAAG
CTGGGCTGTGTGCACGAACCCCCCGTTCAGCCCGACCGCTGCGCCTTATCCGGTAACTATCGTCTTGAGT
CCAACCCGGTAAGACACGACTTATCGCCACTGGCAGCAGCCACTGGTAACAGGATTAGCAGAGCGAGGTA
TGTAGGCGGTGCTACAGAGTTCTTGAAGTGGTGGCCTAACTACGGCTACACTAGAAGAACAGTATTTGGT
ATCTGCGCTCTGCTGAAGCCAGTTACCTTCGGAAAAAGAGTTGGTAGCTCTTGATCCGGCAAACAAACCA
CCGCTGGTAGCGGTGGTTTTTTTGTTTGCAAGCAGCAGATTACGCGCAGAAAAAAAGGATCTCAAG
